Addgene plasmid #120063: pMaCTag-Z20
Purpose: Template for C-terminal PCR tagging of mammalian genes (Zeocin selection) with 10xSuntag
Depositing lab: Michael Knop. Depositing organization: Universitaet Heidelberg. Publication: CRISPR-Cas12a-assisted PCR tagging of mammalian genes. Fueller J, Herbst K, Meurer M, Gubicza K, Kurtulmus B, Knopf JD, Kirrmaier D, Buchmuller BC, Pereira G, Lemberg MK, Knop M. J Cell Biol. 2020 Jun 1;219(6). pii: 151766. doi: 10.1083/jcb.201910210. PubMed 32406907.
Backbone
  Vector backbone: pFA6a
  Backbone size w/o insert (bp): 2412
  Vector type: PCR Template
  Selectable markers: Zeocin
Growth in bacteria
  Bacterial resistance: Ampicillin, 100 μg/mL
  Growth temperature: 37°C
  Growth strain: DH5alpha
  Copy number: High Copy
Gene/Insert
  Gene/Insert name: 10xSuntag
  Species: H. sapiens (human)
  Promoter: None
  Tag / fusion protein: 10xSuntag (C terminal on backbone)
  Cloning method: Restriction Enzyme; 5′ cloning site BamHI (not destroyed); 3′ cloning site SpeI (not destroyed)
  Sequencing primers: 5′ SP6; 3′ AAACCACAACTAGAATGCAGTG
Terms and licenses: Academic/Nonprofit Terms; Industry Terms: Not Available to Industry
Depositor comments: Template plasmid for C-terminal PCR tagging of mammalian genes. For M1 and M2 tagging oligo design please visit www.pcr-tagging.com Please visit https://www.biorxiv.org/content/early/2018/11/20/473876 for BioRxiv preprint
How to cite: pMaCTag-Z20 was a gift from Michael Knop (Addgene plasmid # 120063 ; http://n2t.net/addgene:120063 ; RRID:Addgene_120063)
