[The description below was written by a language model from this plasmid's Addgene catalogue record, the feature table of its GenBank file and pLannotate feature annotations shown in this document.]
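Description:
pMaCTag-Z20 is a 4,573 bp PCR template plasmid built on the pFA6a backbone. It is not an expression vector in its own right: it serves as the source of a tagging cassette for CRISPR-Cas12a-assisted C-terminal tagging of endogenous mammalian genes. In E. coli it is maintained through a high-copy ColE1/pUC-type origin and an ampicillin resistance gene (bla with its own promoter). SP6 and T7 phage promoters flank the cassette region and mainly provide sequencing primer sites.

The payload begins with a promoterless 10xSunTag, annotated as ten tandem copies of the solubility-optimised GCN4_v4 peptide epitope. Each copy can be bound by an scFv-GFP fusion, so a tagged protein recruits multiple fluorescent molecules and gives an amplified signal. The array has no promoter because it is meant to be fused in frame to the 3′ end of a chromosomal open reading frame, and it is followed by an SV40 polyadenylation signal. Downstream is a Zeocin selection unit for mammalian cells, consisting of the SV40 enhancer/early promoter (with the SV40 origin), a Kozak sequence, the Sh ble gene and a bGH poly(A) signal. A human U6 Pol III promoter follows.

In the PCR tagging scheme, gene-specific M1 and M2 oligos amplify the cassette and add homology arms. The U6 promoter at the cassette's end is positioned to drive a Cas12a crRNA, which is presumably encoded in the reverse oligo, although the record does not spell this out. Two loxP sites bracket the marker and the U6 promoter, which should allow Cre-mediated removal of these elements after selection. The automated annotation detects only some of the repetitive GCN4 units and is offset by a few bases, but it otherwise agrees with the GenBank record.
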