LOCUS       Exported 4573 bp ds-DNA circular SYN 12-MAY-2021
DEFINITION  Template for C-terminal PCR tagging of mammalian genes (Zeocin
            selection) with 10xSuntag.
ACCESSION   .
VERSION     .
KEYWORDS    pMaCTag-Z20
SOURCE      synthetic DNA construct
  ORGANISM  synthetic DNA construct
REFERENCE   1 (bases 1 to 4573)
  AUTHORS   Fueller J, Herbst K, Meurer M, Gubicza K, Kurtulmus B, Knopf JD,
            Kirrmaier D, Buchmuller BC, Pereira G, Lemberg MK, Knop M
  TITLE     CRISPR-Cas12a-assisted PCR tagging of mammalian genes.
  JOURNAL   J Cell Biol. 2020 Jun 1;219(6). pii: 151766. doi:
            10.1083/jcb.201910210.
  PUBMED    32406907
REFERENCE   2 (bases 1 to 4573)
  AUTHORS   .
  TITLE     Direct Submission
  JOURNAL   Exported May 12, 2021 from SnapGene Server 1.1.58
            http://www.snapgene.com
FEATURES             Location/Qualifiers
     source          1..4573
                     /organism="synthetic DNA construct"
                     /mol_type="other DNA"
     promoter        1..19
                     /label=SP6 promoter
                     /note="promoter for bacteriophage SP6 RNA polymerase"
     primer_bind     1..18
                     /label=SP6
                     /note="SP6 promoter, forward primer"
     CDS             81..137
                     /codon_start=1
                     /product="GCN4 peptide optimized to improve solubility
                     while preserving binding to an scFv-GFP fusion protein
                     (Tanenbaum et al., 2014)"
                     /label=GCN4_v4
                     /translation="EELLSKNYHLENEVARLKK"
     CDS             153..209
                     /codon_start=1
                     /product="GCN4 peptide optimized to improve solubility
                     while preserving binding to an scFv-GFP fusion protein
                     (Tanenbaum et al., 2014)"
                     /label=GCN4_v4
                     /translation="EELLSKNYHLENEVARLKK"
     CDS             225..281
                     /codon_start=1
                     /product="GCN4 peptide optimized to improve solubility
                     while preserving binding to an scFv-GFP fusion protein
                     (Tanenbaum et al., 2014)"
                     /label=GCN4_v4
                     /translation="EELLSKNYHLENEVARLKK"
     CDS             297..353
                     /codon_start=1
                     /product="GCN4 peptide optimized to improve solubility
                     while preserving binding to an scFv-GFP fusion protein
                     (Tanenbaum et al., 2014)"
                     /label=GCN4_v4
                     /translation="EELLSKNYHLENEVARLKK"
     CDS             369..425
                     /codon_start=1
                     /product="GCN4 peptide optimized to improve solubility
                     while preserving binding to an scFv-GFP fusion protein
                     (Tanenbaum et al., 2014)"
                     /label=GCN4_v4
                     /translation="EELLSKNYHLENEVARLKK"
     CDS             441..497
                     /codon_start=1
                     /product="GCN4 peptide optimized to improve solubility
                     while preserving binding to an scFv-GFP fusion protein
                     (Tanenbaum et al., 2014)"
                     /label=GCN4_v4
                     /translation="EELLSKNYHLENEVARLKK"
     CDS             513..569
                     /codon_start=1
                     /product="GCN4 peptide optimized to improve solubility
                     while preserving binding to an scFv-GFP fusion protein
                     (Tanenbaum et al., 2014)"
                     /label=GCN4_v4
                     /translation="EELLSKNYHLENEVARLKK"
     CDS             585..641
                     /codon_start=1
                     /product="GCN4 peptide optimized to improve solubility
                     while preserving binding to an scFv-GFP fusion protein
                     (Tanenbaum et al., 2014)"
                     /label=GCN4_v4
                     /translation="EELLSKNYHLENEVARLKK"
     CDS             657..713
                     /codon_start=1
                     /product="GCN4 peptide optimized to improve solubility
                     while preserving binding to an scFv-GFP fusion protein
                     (Tanenbaum et al., 2014)"
                     /label=GCN4_v4
                     /translation="EELLSKNYHLENEVARLKK"
     CDS             729..785
                     /codon_start=1
                     /product="GCN4 peptide optimized to improve solubility
                     while preserving binding to an scFv-GFP fusion protein
                     (Tanenbaum et al., 2014)"
                     /label=GCN4_v4
                     /translation="EELLSKNYHLENEVARLKK"
     polyA_signal    795..916
                     /label=SV40 poly(A) signal
                     /note="SV40 polyadenylation signal"
     primer_bind     complement(832..851)
                     /label=SV40pA-R
                     /note="SV40 polyA, reverse primer"
     primer_bind     886..905
                     /label=EBV-rev
                     /note="SV40 polyA terminator, reverse primer"
     protein_bind    923..956
                     /label=loxP
                     /bound_moiety="Cre recombinase"
                     /note="Cre-mediated recombination occurs in the 8-bp core
                     sequence (GCATACAT)."
     promoter        963..1279
                     /label=SV40 promoter
                     /note="SV40 enhancer and early promoter"
     rep_origin      1130..1265
                     /label=SV40 ori
                     /note="SV40 origin of replication"
     primer_bind     1192..1211
                     /label=SV40pro-F
                     /note="SV40 promoter/origin, forward primer"
     regulatory      1286..1295
                     /regulatory_class="other"
                     /note="vertebrate consensus sequence for strong initiation
                     of translation (Kozak, 1987)"
     CDS             1292..1666
                     /codon_start=1
                     /gene="Sh ble from Streptoalloteichus hindustanus"
                     /product="antibiotic-binding protein"
                     /label=BleoR
                     /note="confers resistance to bleomycin, phleomycin, and
                     Zeocin(TM)"
                     /translation="MAKLTSAVPVLTARDVAGAVEFWTDRLGFSRDFVEDDFAGVVRDD
                     VTLFISAVQDQVVPDNTLAWVWVRGLDELYAEWSEVVSTNFRDASGPAMTEIGEQPWGR
                     EFALRDPAGNCVHFVAEEQD"
     polyA_signal    1676..1900
                     /label=bGH poly(A) signal
                     /note="bovine growth hormone polyadenylation signal"
     promoter        1907..2147
                     /label=U6 promoter
                     /note="RNA polymerase III promoter for human U6 snRNA"
     primer_bind     1907..1927
                     /label=hU6-F
                     /note="Human U6 promoter, forward primer"
     primer_bind     2078..2097
                     /label=LKO.1 5'
                     /note="Human U6 promoter, forward primer"
     protein_bind    2157..2190
                     /label=loxP
                     /bound_moiety="Cre recombinase"
                     /note="Cre-mediated recombination occurs in the 8-bp core
                     sequence (GCATACAT)."
     primer_bind     complement(2227..2246)
                     /label=T7
                     /note="T7 promoter, forward primer"
     promoter        complement(2228..2246)
                     /label=T7 promoter
                     /note="promoter for bacteriophage T7 RNA polymerase"
     primer_bind     complement(2333..2350)
                     /label=L4440
                     /note="L4440 vector, forward primer"
     rep_origin      complement(2504..3092)
                     /direction=LEFT
                     /label=ori
                     /note="high-copy-number ColE1/pMB1/pBR322/pUC origin of
                     replication"
     primer_bind     complement(2584..2603)
                     /label=pBR322ori-F
                     /note="pBR322 origin, forward primer"
     CDS             complement(3263..4123)
                     /codon_start=1
                     /gene="bla"
                     /product="beta-lactamase"
                     /label=AmpR
                     /note="confers resistance to ampicillin, carbenicillin, and
                     related antibiotics"
                     /translation="MSIQHFRVALIPFFAAFCLPVFAHPETLVKVKDAEDQLGARVGYI
                     ELDLNSGKILESFRPEERFPMMSTFKVLLCGAVLSRIDAGQEQLGRRIHYSQNDLVEYS
                     PVTEKHLTDGMTVRELCSAAITMSDNTAANLLLTTIGGPKELTAFLHNMGDHVTRLDRW
                     EPELNEAIPNDERDTTMPVAMATTLRKLLTGELLTLASRQQLIDWMEADKVAGPLLRSA
                     LPAGWFIADKSGAGERGSRGIIAALGPDGKPSRIVVIYTTGSQATMDERNRQIAEIGAS
                     LIKHW"
     primer_bind     3886..3905
                     /label=Amp-R
                     /note="Ampicillin resistance gene, reverse primer"
     promoter        complement(4124..4228)
                     /gene="bla"
                     /label=AmpR promoter
     primer_bind     4296..4314
                     /label=pBRforEco
                     /note="pBR322 vectors, upsteam of EcoRI site, forward
                     primer"
     primer_bind     complement(4352..4374)
                     /label=pGEX 3'
                     /note="pGEX vectors, reverse primer"
     primer_bind     4474..4493
                     /label=pRS-marker
                     /note="pRS vectors, use to sequence yeast selectable
                     marker"
ORIGIN
        1 atttaggtga cactatagaa cgcggccgcc agctgaagct tcgtacgtca ggtggaggag
       61 gtagtggcgg aggcggatcc gaagaacttt tgagcaagaa ttatcatctt gagaacgaag
      121 tggctcgtct taagaaaggt tctggcagtg gagaagaact gctttcaaag aattaccacc
      181 tggaaaatga ggtagctaga ctgaaaaagg ggagcggaag tggggaggag ttgctgagca
      241 aaaattatca tttggagaac gaagtagcac gactaaagaa agggtccgga tcgggtgagg
      301 agttactctc gaaaaattat catctcgaaa acgaagtggc tcggctaaaa aagggcagtg
      361 gttctggaga agagctatta tctaaaaact accacctcga aaatgaggtg gcacgcttaa
      421 aaaagggaag tggcagtggt gaagagctac tatccaagaa ttatcatctt gagaacgagg
      481 tagcgcgttt gaagaagggt tccggctcag gagaggaact gctctcgaag aactatcatc
      541 ttgaaaatga ggtcgctcga ttaaaaaagg gatcgggcag tggtgaggaa ctactttcaa
      601 agaattacca cctcgaaaac gaagtagctc gattaaagaa aggttcaggg tcgggtgaag
      661 aattactgag taaaaattat catctggaaa atgaggtagc gagactaaaa aaggggagtg
      721 gttctggcga agagttgcta tcgaaaaatt atcatcttga gaacgaagtt gctaggctca
      781 aaaagtgaac tagtaacttg tttattgcag cttataatgg ttacaaataa agcaatagca
      841 tcacaaattt cacaaataaa gcattttttt cactgcattc tagttgtggt ttgtccaaac
      901 tcatcaatgt atcttagtcg atataacttc gtatagcata cattatacga agttatgtcg
      961 acggtgtgga aagtccccag gctccccagc aggcagaagt atgcaaagca tgcatctcaa
     1021 ttagtcagca accaggtgtg gaaagtcccc aggctcccca gcaggcagaa gtatgcaaag
     1081 catgcatctc aattagtcag caaccatagt cccgccccta actccgccca tcccgcccct
     1141 aactccgccc agttccgccc attctccgcc ccatggctga ctaatttttt ttatttatgc
     1201 agaggccgag gccgcctcgg cctctgagct attccagaag tagtgaggag gcttttttgg
     1261 aggcctaggc ttttgcaaag aattcgccac catggccaag ttgaccagtg ccgttccggt
     1321 gctcaccgcg cgcgacgtcg ccggagcggt cgagttctgg accgaccggc tcgggttctc
     1381 ccgggacttc gtggaggacg acttcgccgg tgtggtccgg gacgacgtga ccctgttcat
     1441 cagcgcggtc caggaccagg tggtgccgga caacaccctg gcctgggtgt gggtgcgcgg
     1501 cctggacgag ctgtacgccg agtggtcgga ggtcgtgtcc acgaacttcc gggacgcctc
     1561 cgggccggcc atgaccgaga tcggcgagca gccgtggggg cgggagttcg ccctgcgcga
     1621 cccggccggc aactgcgtgc acttcgtggc cgaggagcag gactgactgc agcgactgtg
     1681 ccttctagtt gccagccatc tgttgtttgc ccctcccccg tgccttcctt gaccctggaa
     1741 ggtgccactc ccactgtcct ttcctaataa aatgaggaaa ttgcatcgca ttgtctgagt
     1801 aggtgtcatt ctattctggg gggtggggtg gggcaggaca gcaaggggga ggattgggaa
     1861 gacaatagca ggcatgctgg ggatgcggtg ggctctatgg ctcgaggagg gcctatttcc
     1921 catgattcct tcatatttgc atatacgata caaggctgtt agagagataa ttggaattaa
     1981 tttgactgta aacacaaaga tattagtaca aaatacgtga cgtagaaagt aataatttct
     2041 tgggtagttt gcagttttaa aattatgttt taaaatggac tatcatatgc ttaccgtaac
     2101 ttgaaagtat ttcgatttct tggctttata tatcttgtgg aaaggacgaa acaccgataa
     2161 cttcgtatag catacattat acgaagttat ggtaccgatg cagctagccc gcggatctgc
     2221 cggtctccct atagtgagtc gtattaattt cgataagcca ggttaacctg cattaatgaa
     2281 tcggccaacg cgcggggaga ggcggtttgc gtattgggcg ctcttccgct tcctcgctca
     2341 ctgactcgct gcgctcggtc gttcggctgc ggcgagcggt atcagctcac tcaaaggcgg
     2401 taatacggtt atccacagaa tcaggggata acgcaggaaa gaacatgtga gcaaaaggcc
     2461 agcaaaaggc caggaaccgt aaaaaggccg cgttgctggc gtttttccat aggctccgcc
     2521 cccctgacga gcatcacaaa aatcgacgct caagtcagag gtggcgaaac ccgacaggac
     2581 tataaagata ccaggcgttt ccccctggaa gctccctcgt gcgctctcct gttccgaccc
     2641 tgccgcttac cggatacctg tccgcctttc tcccttcggg aagcgtggcg ctttctcata
     2701 gctcacgctg taggtatctc agttcggtgt aggtcgttcg ctccaagctg ggctgtgtgc
     2761 acgaaccccc cgttcagccc gaccgctgcg ccttatccgg taactatcgt cttgagtcca
     2821 acccggtaag acacgactta tcgccactgg cagcagccac tggtaacagg attagcagag
     2881 cgaggtatgt aggcggtgct acagagttct tgaagtggtg gcctaactac ggctacacta
     2941 gaagaacagt atttggtatc tgcgctctgc tgaagccagt taccttcgga aaaagagttg
     3001 gtagctcttg atccggcaaa caaaccaccg ctggtagcgg tggttttttt gtttgcaagc
     3061 agcagattac gcgcagaaaa aaaggatctc aagaagatcc tttgatcttt tctacggggt
     3121 ctgacgctca gtggaacgaa aactcacgtt aagggatttt ggtcatgaga ttatcaaaaa
     3181 ggatcttcac ctagatcctt ttaaattaaa aatgaagttt taaatcaatc taaagtatat
     3241 atgagtaaac ttggtctgac agttaccaat gcttaatcag tgaggcacct atctcagcga
     3301 tctgtctatt tcgttcatcc atagttgcct gactccccgt cgtgtagata actacgatac
     3361 gggagggctt accatctggc cccagtgctg caatgatacc gcgagaccca cgctcaccgg
     3421 ctccagattt atcagcaata aaccagccag ccggaagggc cgagcgcaga agtggtcctg
     3481 caactttatc cgcctccatc cagtctatta attgttgccg ggaagctaga gtaagtagtt
     3541 cgccagttaa tagtttgcgc aacgttgttg ccattgctac aggcatcgtg gtgtcacgct
     3601 cgtcgtttgg tatggcttca ttcagctccg gttcccaacg atcaaggcga gttacatgat
     3661 cccccatgtt gtgcaaaaaa gcggttagct ccttcggtcc tccgatcgtt gtcagaagta
     3721 agttggccgc agtgttatca ctcatggtta tggcagcact gcataattct cttactgtca
     3781 tgccatccgt aagatgcttt tctgtgactg gtgagtactc aaccaagtca ttctgagaat
     3841 agtgtatgcg gcgaccgagt tgctcttgcc cggcgtcaat acgggataat accgcgccac
     3901 atagcagaac tttaaaagtg ctcatcattg gaaaacgttc ttcggggcga aaactctcaa
     3961 ggatcttacc gctgttgaga tccagttcga tgtaacccac tcgtgcaccc aactgatctt
     4021 cagcatcttt tactttcacc agcgtttctg ggtgagcaaa aacaggaagg caaaatgccg
     4081 caaaaaaggg aataagggcg acacggaaat gttgaatact catactcttc ctttttcaat
     4141 attattgaag catttatcag ggttattgtc tcatgagcgg atacatattt gaatgtattt
     4201 agaaaaataa acaaataggg gttccgcgca catttccccg aaaagtgcca cctgacgtct
     4261 aagaaaccat tattatcatg acattaacct ataaaaatag gcgtatcacg aggccctttc
     4321 gtctcgcgcg tttcggtgat gacggtgaaa acctctgaca catgcagctc ccggagacgg
     4381 tcacagcttg tctgtaagcg gatgccggga gcagacaagc ccgtcagggc gcgtcagcgg
     4441 gtgttggcgg gtgtcggggc tggcttaact atgcggcatc agagcagatt gtactgagag
     4501 tgcaccatat ggacatattg tcgttagaac gcggctacaa ttaatacata accttatgta
     4561 tcatacacat acg
//
