Features (pLannotate 1.2.2; 18 found; start..end, strand, type, name):
     64..120     +  CDS            GCN4_v4: GCN4 peptide optimized to improve solubility while preserving binding to an scFv-GFP fusion protein (Tanenbaum et al., 2014)
    438..461     +  CDS            GCN4_v4 (fragment): GCN4 peptide optimized to improve solubility while preserving binding to an scFv-GFP fusion protein (Tanenbaum et al., 2014)
    730..752     +  CDS            GCN4_v4 (fragment): GCN4 peptide optimized to improve solubility while preserving binding to an scFv-GFP fusion protein (Tanenbaum et al., 2014)
    778..899     +  polyA_signal   SV40 poly(A) signal: SV40 polyadenylation signal
    906..939     +  protein_bind   loxP: Cre-mediated recombination occurs in the 8-bp core sequence (GCATACAT). Cre recombinase
    946..1262    +  promoter       SV40 promoter: SV40 enhancer and early promoter
   1275..1649    +  CDS            BleoR: antibiotic-binding protein; Sh ble from Streptoalloteichus hindustanus; confers resistance to bleomycin, phleomycin, and Zeocin™
   1659..1883    +  polyA_signal   bGH poly(A) signal: bovine growth hormone polyadenylation signal
   1890..2130    +  promoter       U6 promoter: RNA polymerase III promoter for human U6 snRNA
   2140..2173    +  protein_bind   loxP: Cre-mediated recombination occurs in the 8-bp core sequence (GCATACAT). Cre recombinase
   2211..2229    -  promoter       T7 promoter: promoter for bacteriophage T7 RNA polymerase
   2251..2304    -  CDS            lacI (fragment): lac repressor; lacI; The lac repressor binds to the lac operator to inhibit transcription in E. coli. This inhibition can be relieved by adding lactose or isopropyl-β-D-thiogalactopyranoside (IPTG).
   2487..3075    -  rep_origin     ori: high-copy-number ColE1/pMB1/pBR322/pUC origin of replication
   3246..4106    -  CDS            AmpR: β-lactamase; bla; confers resistance to ampicillin, carbenicillin, and related antibiotics
   4107..4211    -  promoter       AmpR promoter: bla
   4306..4341    +  CDS            rop (fragment): Rop protein, which maintains plasmids at low copy number; rop
   4443..4494    +  misc_feature   bom (fragment): basis of mobility region from pBR322
   4557..2       +  promoter       SP6 promoter (across the origin): promoter for bacteriophage SP6 RNA polymerase
>Addgene plasmid #120063 | pMaCTag-Z20 | depositor full sequence | sequence record 228138 | pMaCTag-Z20 sequence 4573 bps
GAACGCGGCCGCCAGCTGAAGCTTCGTACGTCAGGTGGAGGAGGTAGTGGCGGAGGCGGATCCGAAGAAC
TTTTGAGCAAGAATTATCATCTTGAGAACGAAGTGGCTCGTCTTAAGAAAGGTTCTGGCAGTGGAGAAGA
ACTGCTTTCAAAGAATTACCACCTGGAAAATGAGGTAGCTAGACTGAAAAAGGGGAGCGGAAGTGGGGAG
GAGTTGCTGAGCAAAAATTATCATTTGGAGAACGAAGTAGCACGACTAAAGAAAGGGTCCGGATCGGGTG
AGGAGTTACTCTCGAAAAATTATCATCTCGAAAACGAAGTGGCTCGGCTAAAAAAGGGCAGTGGTTCTGG
AGAAGAGCTATTATCTAAAAACTACCACCTCGAAAATGAGGTGGCACGCTTAAAAAAGGGAAGTGGCAGT
GGTGAAGAGCTACTATCCAAGAATTATCATCTTGAGAACGAGGTAGCGCGTTTGAAGAAGGGTTCCGGCT
CAGGAGAGGAACTGCTCTCGAAGAACTATCATCTTGAAAATGAGGTCGCTCGATTAAAAAAGGGATCGGG
CAGTGGTGAGGAACTACTTTCAAAGAATTACCACCTCGAAAACGAAGTAGCTCGATTAAAGAAAGGTTCA
GGGTCGGGTGAAGAATTACTGAGTAAAAATTATCATCTGGAAAATGAGGTAGCGAGACTAAAAAAGGGGA
GTGGTTCTGGCGAAGAGTTGCTATCGAAAAATTATCATCTTGAGAACGAAGTTGCTAGGCTCAAAAAGTG
AACTAGTAACTTGTTTATTGCAGCTTATAATGGTTACAAATAAAGCAATAGCATCACAAATTTCACAAAT
AAAGCATTTTTTTCACTGCATTCTAGTTGTGGTTTGTCCAAACTCATCAATGTATCTTAGTCGATATAAC
TTCGTATAGCATACATTATACGAAGTTATGTCGACGGTGTGGAAAGTCCCCAGGCTCCCCAGCAGGCAGA
AGTATGCAAAGCATGCATCTCAATTAGTCAGCAACCAGGTGTGGAAAGTCCCCAGGCTCCCCAGCAGGCA
GAAGTATGCAAAGCATGCATCTCAATTAGTCAGCAACCATAGTCCCGCCCCTAACTCCGCCCATCCCGCC
CCTAACTCCGCCCAGTTCCGCCCATTCTCCGCCCCATGGCTGACTAATTTTTTTTATTTATGCAGAGGCC
GAGGCCGCCTCGGCCTCTGAGCTATTCCAGAAGTAGTGAGGAGGCTTTTTTGGAGGCCTAGGCTTTTGCA
AAGAATTCGCCACCATGGCCAAGTTGACCAGTGCCGTTCCGGTGCTCACCGCGCGCGACGTCGCCGGAGC
GGTCGAGTTCTGGACCGACCGGCTCGGGTTCTCCCGGGACTTCGTGGAGGACGACTTCGCCGGTGTGGTC
CGGGACGACGTGACCCTGTTCATCAGCGCGGTCCAGGACCAGGTGGTGCCGGACAACACCCTGGCCTGGG
TGTGGGTGCGCGGCCTGGACGAGCTGTACGCCGAGTGGTCGGAGGTCGTGTCCACGAACTTCCGGGACGC
CTCCGGGCCGGCCATGACCGAGATCGGCGAGCAGCCGTGGGGGCGGGAGTTCGCCCTGCGCGACCCGGCC
GGCAACTGCGTGCACTTCGTGGCCGAGGAGCAGGACTGACTGCAGCGACTGTGCCTTCTAGTTGCCAGCC
ATCTGTTGTTTGCCCCTCCCCCGTGCCTTCCTTGACCCTGGAAGGTGCCACTCCCACTGTCCTTTCCTAA
TAAAATGAGGAAATTGCATCGCATTGTCTGAGTAGGTGTCATTCTATTCTGGGGGGTGGGGTGGGGCAGG
ACAGCAAGGGGGAGGATTGGGAAGACAATAGCAGGCATGCTGGGGATGCGGTGGGCTCTATGGCTCGAGG
AGGGCCTATTTCCCATGATTCCTTCATATTTGCATATACGATACAAGGCTGTTAGAGAGATAATTGGAAT
TAATTTGACTGTAAACACAAAGATATTAGTACAAAATACGTGACGTAGAAAGTAATAATTTCTTGGGTAG
TTTGCAGTTTTAAAATTATGTTTTAAAATGGACTATCATATGCTTACCGTAACTTGAAAGTATTTCGATT
TCTTGGCTTTATATATCTTGTGGAAAGGACGAAACACCGATAACTTCGTATAGCATACATTATACGAAGT
TATGGTACCGATGCAGCTAGCCCGCGGATCTGCCGGTCTCCCTATAGTGAGTCGTATTAATTTCGATAAG
CCAGGTTAACCTGCATTAATGAATCGGCCAACGCGCGGGGAGAGGCGGTTTGCGTATTGGGCGCTCTTCC
GCTTCCTCGCTCACTGACTCGCTGCGCTCGGTCGTTCGGCTGCGGCGAGCGGTATCAGCTCACTCAAAGG
CGGTAATACGGTTATCCACAGAATCAGGGGATAACGCAGGAAAGAACATGTGAGCAAAAGGCCAGCAAAA
GGCCAGGAACCGTAAAAAGGCCGCGTTGCTGGCGTTTTTCCATAGGCTCCGCCCCCCTGACGAGCATCAC
AAAAATCGACGCTCAAGTCAGAGGTGGCGAAACCCGACAGGACTATAAAGATACCAGGCGTTTCCCCCTG
GAAGCTCCCTCGTGCGCTCTCCTGTTCCGACCCTGCCGCTTACCGGATACCTGTCCGCCTTTCTCCCTTC
GGGAAGCGTGGCGCTTTCTCAATGCTCACGCTGTAGGTATCTCAGTTCGGTGTAGGTCGTTCGCTCCAAG
CTGGGCTGTGTGCACGAACCCCCCGTTCAGCCCGACCGCTGCGCCTTATCCGGTAACTATCGTCTTGAGT
CCAACCCGGTAAGACACGACTTATCGCCACTGGCAGCAGCCACTGGTAACAGGATTAGCAGAGCGAGGTA
TGTAGGCGGTGCTACAGAGTTCTTGAAGTGGTGGCCTAACTACGGCTACACTAGAAGGACAGTATTTGGT
ATCTGCGCTCTGCTGAAGCCAGTTACCTTCGGAAAAAGAGTTGGTAGCTCTTGATCCGGCAAACAAACCA
CCGCTGGTAGCGGTGGTTTTTTTGTTTGCAAGCAGCAGATTACGCGCAGAAAAAAAGGATCTCAAGAAGA
TCCTTTGATCTTTTCTACGGGGTCTGACGCTCAGTGGAACGAAAACTCACGTTAAGGGATTTTGGTCATG
AGATTATCAAAAAGGATCTTCACCTAGATCCTTTTAAATTAAAAATGAAGTTTTAAATCAATCTAAAGTA
TATATGAGTAAACTTGGTCTGACAGTTACCAATGCTTAATCAGTGAGGCACCTATCTCAGCGATCTGTCT
ATTTCGTTCATCCATAGTTGCCTGACTCCCCGTCGTGTAGATAACTACGATACGGGAGGGCTTACCATCT
GGCCCCAGTGCTGCAATGATACCGCGAGACCCACGCTCACCGGCTCCAGATTTATCAGCAATAAACCAGC
CAGCCGGAAGGGCCGAGCGCAGAAGTGGTCCTGCAACTTTATCCGCCTCCATCCAGTCTATTAATTGTTG
CCGGGAAGCTAGAGTAAGTAGTTCGCCAGTTAATAGTTTGCGCAACGTTGTTGCCATTGCTACAGGCATC
GTGGTGTCACGCTCGTCGTTTGGTATGGCTTCATTCAGCTCCGGTTCCCAACGATCAAGGCGAGTTACAT
GATCCCCCATGTTGTGCAAAAAAGCGGTTAGCTCCTTCGGTCCTCCGATCGTTGTCAGAAGTAAGTTGGC
CGCAGTGTTATCACTCATGGTTATGGCAGCACTGCATAATTCTCTTACTGTCATGCCATCCGTAAGATGC
TTTTCTGTGACTGGTGAGTACTCAACCAAGTCATTCTGAGAATAGTGTATGCGGCGACCGAGTTGCTCTT
GCCCGGCGTCAATACGGGATAATACCGCGCCACATAGCAGAACTTTAAAAGTGCTCATCATTGGAAAACG
TTCTTCGGGGCGAAAACTCTCAAGGATCTTACCGCTGTTGAGATCCAGTTCGATGTAACCCACTCGTGCA
CCCAACTGATCTTCAGCATCTTTTACTTTCACCAGCGTTTCTGGGTGAGCAAAAACAGGAAGGCAAAATG
CCGCAAAAAAGGGAATAAGGGCGACACGGAAATGTTGAATACTCATACTCTTCCTTTTTCAATATTATTG
AAGCATTTATCAGGGTTATTGTCTCATGAGCGGATACATATTTGAATGTATTTAGAAAAATAAACAAATA
GGGGTTCCGCGCACATTTCCCCGAAAAGTGCCACCTGACGTCTAAGAAACCATTATTATCATGACATTAA
CCTATAAAAATAGGCGTATCACGAGGCCCTTTCGTCTCGCGCGTTTCGGTGATGACGGTGAAAACCTCTG
ACACATGCAGCTCCCGGAGACGGTCACAGCTTGTCTGTAAGCGGATGCCGGGAGCAGACAAGCCCGTCAG
GGCGCGTCAGCGGGTGTTGGCGGGTGTCGGGGCTGGCTTAACTATGCGGCATCAGAGCAGATTGTACTGA
GAGTGCACCATATGGACATATTGTCGTTAGAACGCGGCTACAATTAATACATAACCTTATGTATCATACA
CATACGATTTAGGTGACACTATA
